>Addgene plasmid #60899 | ErbB-3-pGL3 | addgene partial sequence | sequence record 100106 | RVprimer3 5'-CTAGCAAAATAGGCTGTCCC-3'
ATTTCTCTATCGATAGGTACCGAGCTCGGATCCACTAGTAACGGCCGCCAGTGTGCTGGAATTCGGCTTT
AGCAGGGCTTTGGGCAGCAACCCGCAGGGAGCCCGGCCGCCTCTGGCCAGGTCCGGGCAGCTGGTGGGGG
AGGTTCCAGAGGTCCACGCCATTCGTGGACGCAGTCTCTAGTGTCCTCTCCGCGTCCCACTTCACTGCCC
CATCCCCTTTCCTGCGAGAGCCTGGACTTGGAAGGCACCTGGGAGGGTGTAAGCGCCTTGGTGTGTGCCC
ATCTGGGTCCCCAGAAGAGCGGCGGGAACTGCGGCCGCCCGGACGGTGCGGCCAGACTCCAGTGTGGAAG
GGGAGGCAGCTGTTCTCCCAGGCGGCCGTGGGGGGCAGCAGAGGGGACGGCGACAGGTGCGGGAGCCCCT
CCCGGGGTAGAAGTGGAAAGGCGGGCTCCGGGGTCTGTTCCCAGGCTGGAAACCACCCCCGCCCCCCATC
CAAATCCCCGGGAGAGGCCCGGCCGGCGCCGGGTCTGGAGGAGGAAGCGGCCAGAGACAGTGCAATTTCA
CGCGGTCTCTGTGGCTCGGGTTCCTGGGCTGGGTGGATGAATTATGGGGTTTCGAGTCTGGGAGAAACTG
AGGTGGCCTGGACGTGAGGCAAAAAACACCCTCCCCCTCAAAAACACACAGAGAGAAATATTCACATTCT
GAGAGAAAATCCACCAAGTGAACCAACCGGCTAGGGGAGTTGAGTGATTTGGTTAATGGGCGAGGCCAAC
TTTCAGGGGGCAGGGCTTTGGAGAGCTTTCCACTCCCTCATTCATTACCCTTCCCTGGATCTGGGGGCTT
TCGGAATCTCGACCTCCCCTTGGCCTATCTTCTGCAGAAAAATTAGGGTGAGCCCCATCCTCGATCTGCT
CCGCCAAGTTGCGGGACCGCGGGGCGTGGCACGCTCGGGGCAGGCGGTCCGAGGCTCCGCAATCCCTGCT
CCAGCCTCGCGCGGGAGGGGGCGCGGCCGTGACTCACCCCCTTCCCTCTG
