>Addgene plasmid #60899 | ErbB-3-pGL3 | addgene partial sequence | sequence record 100107 | LucNRev 5'-CCTTATGCAGTTGCTCTCC-3'
GAATGGCGCCGGGCCTTTCTTTATGTTTTTGGCGTCTTCCATGGTGGCTTTACCAACAGTACCGGAATGC
CAAGCTTACTTAGATCGCAGATCTCGAGCGGCCGCCAGTGTGATGGATATCTGCAGAATTCGGCTTAAAT
TGCAATCGGAGCCGGAGCCGGAGTCCGGGGAGGGATGGCAGGGGAGGGGTGTGTGTGTGTGAGAGAGAGA
GAGAGAGGGAGGGAGGAACGCAGAGGGAAGGGGGTGAGTCACGGCCGCGCCCCCTCCCGCGCGAGGCTGG
AGCAGGGATTGCGGAGCCTCGGACCGCCTGCCCCGAGCGTGCCACGCCCCGCGGTCCCGCAACTTGGCGG
AGCAGATCGAGGATGGGGCTCACCCTAATTTTTCTGCAGAAGATAGGCCAAGGGGAGGTCGAGATTCCGA
AAGCCCCCAGATCCAGGGAAGGGTAATGAATGAGGGAGTGGAAAGCTCTCCAAAGCCCTGCCCCCTGAAA
GTTGGCCTCGCCCATTAACCAAATCACTCAACTCCCCTAGCCGGTTGGTTCACTTGGTGGATTTTCTCTC
AGAATGTGAATATTTCTCTCTGTGTGTTTTTGAGGGGGAGGGTGTTTTTTGCCTCACGTCCAGGCCACCT
CAGTTTCTCCCAGACTCGAAACCCCATAATTCATCCACCCAGCCCAGGAACCCGAGCCACAGAGACCGCG
TGAAATTGCACTGTCTCTGGCCGCTTCCTCCTCCAGACCCGGCGCCGGCCGGGCCTCTCCCGGGGATTTG
GATGGGGGGCGGGGGTGGTTTCCAGCCTGGGAACAGACCCCGGAGCCCGCCTTTCCACTTCTACCCCGGG
AGGGGCTCCCGCACCTGTCGCCGTCCCCTCTGCTGCCCCCCACGGCCGCCTGGGAGAACAGCTGCCTCCC
CTTCCACACTGG
