[The description below was written by a language model from this plasmid's Addgene catalogue record.]
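Description:
ErbB-3-pGL3 is a firefly luciferase reporter plasmid built on the promoterless pGL3-basic backbone, into which a 1118 bp fragment of the human ERBB3 (HER3) promoter has been inserted, giving a total size of about 5.9 kb. It is maintained in E. coli as a high-copy plasmid under ampicillin selection. The record does not include a feature table, so the exact origin of replication and other backbone elements are not itemised here. pGL3-basic vectors generally carry a bacterial origin, an AmpR cassette, the luc+ firefly luciferase coding sequence followed by an SV40 late polyadenylation signal, and an upstream poly(A)/transcriptional pause site that limits read-through from the backbone.

The promoter fragment was cloned by restriction digestion between the KpnI and XhoI sites of the multiple cloning region, both of which remain intact, placing it directly upstream of the luciferase gene. Although the catalogue lists luciferase as a C-terminal "tag", the arrangement is a transcriptional reporter rather than a protein fusion. Because pGL3-basic lacks its own eukaryotic promoter and enhancer, luciferase output in transfected mammalian cells depends on the activity of the inserted ERBB3 regulatory sequence. The exact coordinates of the fragment relative to the ERBB3 transcription start site are not given.

The construct is intended for transient transfection assays that measure ERBB3 promoter activity. The associated work concerns control of ErbB-3 expression by the transcription factor AP-2 in malignant cells, including the effects of dominant negative interference with AP-2. It can be used to test how candidate transcription factors, signalling conditions or cell backgrounds alter ERBB3 transcription.
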