Addgene plasmid #60899: ErbB-3-pGL3
Purpose: human ErbB-3 promoter reporter construct
Depositing lab: Frederick Domann. Depositing organization: University of Iowa. Publication: Dominant negative interference of transcription factor AP-2 causes inhibition of ErbB-3 expression and suppresses malignant cell growth. Zhu CH, Domann FE. Breast Cancer Res Treat. 2002 Jan;71(1):47-57. PubMed 11859873.
Backbone
  Vector backbone: pGL3-basic
  Backbone manufacturer: Promega
  Backbone size w/o insert (bp): 4818
  Total vector size (bp): 5936
  Vector type: Luciferase
Growth in bacteria
  Bacterial resistance: Ampicillin, 100 μg/mL
  Growth temperature: 37°C
  Growth strain: DH5alpha
  Copy number: High Copy
Gene/Insert
  Gene/Insert name: ErbB-3 promoter (alt name: HER3)
  Species: H. sapiens (human)
  Insert size (bp): 1118
  Entrez Gene: ERBB3 (a.k.a. ErbB-3, FERLK, HER3, LCCS2, MDA-BF-1, VSCN1, c-erbB-3, c-erbB3, erbB3-S, p180-ErbB3, p45-sErbB3, p85-sErbB3)
  Tag / fusion protein: luciferase (C terminal on backbone)
  Cloning method: Restriction Enzyme; 5′ cloning site KpnI (not destroyed); 3′ cloning site XhoI (not destroyed)
  Sequencing primers: 5′ RVprimer3
Resource information
  A portion of this plasmid was derived from a plasmid made by: N/A
Terms and licenses: Academic/Nonprofit Terms; Industry Terms: Not Available to Industry
How to cite: ErbB-3-pGL3 was a gift from Frederick Domann (Addgene plasmid # 60899 ; http://n2t.net/addgene:60899 ; RRID:Addgene_60899)
